Addgene plasmid #60536: pDONR223 PAK5 V463L
Purpose: Donor vector for human Pak5 V463L mutant
Depositing lab: John Brognard. Depositing organization: Cancer Research UK Manchester Institute (CRUK-MI). Publication: Targeted genetic dependency screen facilitates identification of actionable mutations in FGFR4, MAP3K9, and PAK5 in lung cancer. Fawdar S, Trotter EW, Li Y, Stephenson NL, Hanke F, Marusiak AA, Edwards ZC, Ientile S, Waszkowycz B, Miller CJ, Brognard J. Proc Natl Acad Sci U S A. 2013 Jul 23;110(30):12426-31. doi: 10.1073/pnas.1305207110. Epub 2013 Jul 8. PubMed 23836671.
Backbone
  Vector backbone: pDONR223
  Backbone manufacturer: Invitrogen
  Backbone size w/o insert (bp): 5005
  Vector type: Gateway Donor vector
Growth in bacteria
  Bacterial resistance: Spectinomycin, 50 μg/mL
  Growth temperature: 37°C
  Growth strain: DH5alpha
  Copy number: High Copy
Gene/Insert
  Gene/Insert name: Pak5 (alt name: Pak7)
  Species: H. sapiens (human)
  Insert size (bp): 2160
  Mutation: V463L
  Entrez Gene: PAK5 (a.k.a. PAK7)
  Cloning method: Gateway Cloning
  Sequencing primers: 5′ M13pUC-fwd; 3′ M13R
Terms and licenses: Academic/Nonprofit Terms; Industry Terms: Not Available to Industry
How to cite: pDONR223 PAK5 V463L was a gift from John Brognard (Addgene plasmid # 60536 ; http://n2t.net/addgene:60536 ; RRID:Addgene_60536)
