[The description below was written by a language model from this plasmid's Addgene catalogue record.]
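Description:
pDONR223 PAK5 V463L is a Gateway entry-type clone built on the pDONR223 donor backbone (about 5 kb without insert), carrying the human PAK5 coding sequence (also known as PAK7) with a V463L point substitution. The insert is roughly 2.2 kb and was introduced by Gateway recombination. The plasmid is maintained in E. coli as a high-copy vector under spectinomycin selection. No feature table accompanies the record, so the exact positions of the origin of replication, the resistance cassette and the recombination sites are not documented here. In general, an ORF recombined into a pDONR vector ends up flanked by attL sites, and M13 forward and reverse primer sites on either side of the insert are listed for sequence verification.

As a donor/entry construct it is not an expression vector: the record lists no promoter, epitope tag or reporter acting on the PAK5 open reading frame. It also does not state whether the ORF retains a native stop codon, which would matter for C-terminal fusions. Its role is to serve as a shuttle source, so that the mutant PAK5 sequence can be moved by LR recombination into any compatible Gateway destination vector, such as mammalian, viral or bacterial expression backbones, without restriction cloning. PAK5 encodes a p21-activated serine/threonine kinase. The associated work was a genetic dependency screen aimed at finding actionable mutations in lung cancer, including in PAK5, so this clone is suited to building expression constructs that compare the V463L variant with wild-type PAK5 in functional studies.
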