>Addgene plasmid #60536 | pDONR223 PAK5 V463L | addgene partial sequence | sequence record 98847 | M13pUC-Fwd 5'-CCCAGTCACGACGTTGTAAAACG-3'
TGATTTTATTTTGACTGATAGTGACCTGTTCGTTGCAACAAATTGATGAGCAATGCTTTTTTATAATGCC
AACTTTGTACAAAAAAGTTGGCATGTTTGGGAAGAAAAAGAAAAAGATTGAAATATCTGGCCCGTCCAAC
TTTGAACACAGGGTTCATACTGGGTTTGATCCACAAGAGCAGAAGTTTACCGGCCTTCCCCAGCAGTGGC
ACAGCCTGTTAGCAGATACGGCCAACAGGCCAAAGCCTATGGTGGACCCTTCATGCATCACACCCATCCA
GCTGGCTCCTATGAAGACAATCGTTAGAGGAAACAAACCCTGCAAGGAAACCTCCATCAACGGCCTGCTA
GAGGATTTTGACAACATCTCGGTGACTCGCTCCAACTCCCTAAGGAAAGAAAGCCCACCCACCCCAGATC
AGGGAGCCTCCAGCCACGGTCCAGGCCACGCGGAAGAAAATGGCTTCATCACCTTCTCCCAGTATTCCAG
CGAATCCGATACTACTGCTGACTACACGACCGAAAAGTACAGGGAGAAGAGTCTCTATGGAGATGATCTG
GATCCGTATTATAGAGGCAGCCACGCAGCCAAGCAAAATGGGCACGTAATGAAAATGAAGCACGGGGAGG
CCTACTATTCTGAGGTGAAGCCTTTGAAATCCGATTTTGCCAGATTTTCTGCCGATTATCACTCACATTT
GGACTCACTGAGCAAACCAAGTGAATACAGTGACCTCAAGTGGGAGTATCAGAGAGCCTCGAGTAGCTCC
CCTCTGGATTATTCATTCCAATTCACACCTTCTAGAACTGCAGGGACCAGC
