>Addgene plasmid #60536 | pDONR223 PAK5 V463L | addgene partial sequence | sequence record 98851 | M13-Rev 5'-CAGGAAACAGCTATGACC-3'
CAGCTGGAGGCAATAATGATTTTATTTTGACTGATAGTGACCTGTTCGTTGCAACAAATTGATAAGCAAT
GCTTTCTTATAATGCCAACTTTGTACAAGAAAGTTGGTCAGTGATGCCTGTATTGTCTCATGAGGGGGAC
AATGCAAGACGGTGGACCTGCTAGTTTTAAGAATGGATGTCCGAGGAGTTCCTGGGCTGTTGCTCTCTGA
GAGGGCTCCCTCACCAACATCAAGTCTAGGAATCCCCGGAGCACTGAAGAAACCTTGTGTAGGTCCTTCA
CTCTTGGAGGTAAACTGTCCCGGATCCTCCGCATCGCCTGGAGGGGAGGCTCATTGAAGTAGGGGGGCTC
GCCATCAATCATTTCTATCACCATGATCCCGAGGGACCAGATGTCCACCTCTGTCCCATAAGGTAGCCTA
GAAATCACCTCAGGGGCCATCCAGTAGGGAGTGCCAACCAATGATTTCCTCTTCGGCACCTCTTTGGAAA
CTTGAGCACAGAAACCAAAATCAGACAACTTTATCCGGCCATCGCTTGTCAGGAGGATGGAGTCACTTTT
TATGTCCCTGTGAATCACTCCTTGGTTATGAAGGTAGGAGAGAGCTCTCAGAACTGACAGGCAGACAGTA
GCTATCTGTTCTTCATTCATTCTGGTGTGAGTCACAATGTCTGTCAAGGCACCACCTTCTAGAAACTCCA
TGACCACCCAGAGCTCATCGCCGACAAGGTAGCTGCTGTACATGTCAACCACATTGTCATGGTGGTAATC
CCGCATGATCACGACCTCATTGAAAAGCAGTTCTCGTCTCTGTTGCTTCCGGAGGTCCA
