>Addgene plasmid #60536 | pDONR223 PAK5 V463L | addgene partial sequence | sequence record 99532 | hPAK5-F 5'-GCCAAAGTCTTCGTACCTGA-3'
GCGGCAGAGGTCCAGGTCAGGCTCGGGACTCCAGGAACCGATGATGCCATTTGGAGCAAGTGCATTTAAA
ACCCATCCCCAAGGACACTCCTACAACTCCTACACCTACCCTCGCTTGTCCGAGCCCACAATGTGCATTC
CAAAGGTGGATTACGATCGAGCACAGATGGTCCTCAGCCCTCCACTGTCAGGGTCTGACACCTACCCCAG
GGGCCCTGCCAAACTACCTCAAAGTCAAAGCAAATCGGGCTATTCCTCAAGCAGTCACCAGTACCCGTCT
GGGTACCACAAAGCCACCTTGTACCATCACCCCTCCCTGCAGAGCAGTTCGCAGTACATCTCCACGGCTT
CCTACCTGAGCTCCCTCAGCCTCTCATCCAGCACCTACCCGCCGCCCAGCTGGGGCTCCTCCTCCGACCA
GCAGCCCTCCAGGGTGTCCCATGAACAGTTTCGGGCGGCCCTGCAGCTGGTGGTCAGCCCAGGAGACCCC
AGGGAATACTTGGCCAACTTTATCAAAATCGGGGAAGGCTCAACCGGCATCTTATGCATCGCCACCGAGA
AACACACAGGGAAACAAGTTGCAGTGAAGAAAATGGACCTCCGGAAGCAACAGAGACGAGAACTGCTTTT
CAATGAGGTCGTGATCATGCGGGATTACCACCATGACAATGTGGTTGACATGTACAGCAGCTACCTTGTC
GGCGATGAGCTCTGGGTGGTCATGGAGTTTCTAGAAGGTGGTGCCTTGACAGACATTGTGACTCACACCA
GAATGAATGAAGAACAGATAGCTACTGTCTGCCTGTCAGTTCTGAGAGCTCTCTCCTACCTTCATAACCA
AGGAGTGATTCACA
